Addgene plasmid #212917: pYSD080
Purpose: Encodes the S. cerevisiae Aga1p yeast surface display anchor protein as a Type 3 part to be used in the yeast secretion/display (YSD) extension of the MoClo yeast toolkit (YTK)
Depositing lab: Paul Young. Depositing organization: University College Cork. Publication: A Yeast Modular Cloning (MoClo) Toolkit Expansion for Optimization of Heterologous Protein Secretion and Surface Display in Saccharomyces cerevisiae. O'Riordan NM, Juric V, O'Neill SK, Roche AP, Young PW. ACS Synth Biol. 2024 Mar 14. doi: 10.1021/acssynbio.3c00743. PubMed 38483353.
Backbone
  Vector backbone: pYTK001
  Vector type: Bacterial Expression
Growth in bacteria
  Bacterial resistance: Chloramphenicol, 25 μg/mL
  Growth temperature: 37°C
  Growth strain: DH5alpha
  Copy number: High Copy
Gene/Insert
  Gene/Insert name: AGA1
  Species: S. cerevisiae (budding yeast)
  Entrez Gene: AGA1 (a.k.a. YNR044W)
  Cloning method: Restriction Enzyme; 5′ cloning site BsmBI (destroyed during cloning); 3′ cloning site BsmBI (destroyed during cloning)
Terms and licenses: Academic/Nonprofit Terms; Industry Terms: Not Available to Industry
How to cite: pYSD080 was a gift from Paul Young (Addgene plasmid # 212917 ; http://n2t.net/addgene:212917 ; RRID:Addgene_212917)
