[The description below was written by a language model from this plasmid's Addgene catalogue record and pLannotate feature annotations shown in this document.]
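Description:
pYSD080 is a part-storage plasmid from the yeast secretion/display (YSD) extension of the MoClo yeast toolkit (YTK). It carries the Saccharomyces cerevisiae AGA1 coding sequence as a Type 3 part in the pYTK001 entry backbone. The 3,844 nt plasmid is maintained only in E. coli. It replicates from a high-copy ColE1/pUC-type origin and is selected with chloramphenicol through a cat gene driven by its own promoter and followed by the phage lambda t0 terminator. The feature table shows no yeast origin, yeast marker, promoter or terminator associated with the insert. This fits its role as a donor of a single modular part rather than an expression vector, even though the catalogue lists it under "Bacterial Expression".

The insert, annotated as spanning the numbering origin of the circular sequence, encodes Aga1p, the cell wall anchoring subunit of the a-agglutinin heterodimer that mediates mating aggregation between a and alpha cells. In yeast surface display, Aga1p acts as the wall-attached anchor; classically, it holds proteins fused to its partner subunit Aga2p at the cell surface. The gene was cloned into the backbone using BsmBI sites that were destroyed in the process, as is usual for creating toolkit parts. In the YTK scheme, Type 3 is the coding-sequence position, so the part is intended to be released by Golden Gate assembly and joined to a promoter, terminator and other toolkit parts of the user's choice to build a yeast transcription unit. The record does not annotate the flanking Type IIS sites or overhangs. Its stated use is in building and optimising surface display systems in S. cerevisiae.
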