Features (pLannotate 1.2.2; 5 found; start..end, strand, type, name):
   1065..1099    -  terminator     lambda t0 terminator: minimal transcription terminator from phage lambda (Scholtissek and Grosse, 1987)
   1173..1829    -  CDS            cat: CAT_ECOLX - Experimental evidence at protein level: Swiss-Prot protein existence level 1. This enzyme is an effector of chloramphenicol resistance in bacteria. From Escherichia coli. This protein is used as a marker in many commonly used cloning vectors, such as pACYC184.
   1830..1927    -  promoter       cat promoter: promoter of the E. coli cat gene encoding chloramphenicol acetyltransferase
   2011..2599    +  rep_origin     ori: high-copy-number ColE1/pMB1/pBR322/pUC origin of replication
   2711..1041    +  CDS            AGA1 (across the origin): AGA1_YEAST - Experimental evidence at protein level: Swiss-Prot protein existence level 1. Cell wall anchoring subunit of the a-agglutinin heterodimer. S.cerevisiae a and alpha cells express the complementary cell surface glycoproteins a-agglutinin and alpha-agglutinin, respectively, which interact with one another to promote cellular aggregation during mating. From Saccharomyces cerevisiae (strain ATCC 204508 / S288c) (Baker's yeast).
>Addgene plasmid #212917 | pYSD080 | addgene full sequence | sequence record 421793 | Addgene NGS Result
GAATATATCACCAAATCCTCAATTTCTACTACTATCCCATCATTTTCCATGTCTACATATTTCACCACTG
TTAGTGGAGTCACTACAATGTATACGACATGGTGTCCTTATAGCTCTGAATCTGAGACTAGCACATTAAC
CAGTATGCATGAAACGGTTACAACAGACGCTACAGTCTGCACTCACGAGTCTTGCATGCCCTCGCAGACA
ACAAGTTTGATTACATCTTCTATAAAAATGTCCACTAAAAACGTCGCAACTTCTGTAAGCACCTCAACGG
TTGAATCCTCATATGCATGCTCCACATGTGCTGAAACGTCACACTCGTATTCTTCCGTGCAAACAGCTTC
ATCAAGTTCTGTAACACAGCAGACCACATCCACAAAGAGTTGGGTAAGTTCAATGACAACTTCGGATGAA
GATTTCAATAAGCACGCTACCGGTAAGTATCATGTAACATCTTCAGGTACCTCAACCATTTCGACTAGTG
TAAGTGAAGCCACGAGTACATCAAGCATTGACTCAGAATCTCAAGAACAATCATCACACTTATTATCGAC
ATCGGTCCTTTCATCCTCCTCCTTGTCTGCTACATTATCCTCTGACAGTACTATTTTGCTATTCAGTTCT
GTATCATCACTAAGTGTCGAACAGTCACCAGTTACCACACTTCAAATTTCTTCAACATCAGAGATTTTAC
AACCCACTTCTTCCACAGCTATTGCTACAATATCTGCCTCTACATCATCACTTTCCGCAACATCTATCTC
TACACCATCTACCTCTGTGGAATCGACTATTGAATCTTCATCATTGACTCCGACGGTATCTTCTATTTTC
CTCTCATCATCATCTGCTCCCTCTTCTCTACAAACATCTGTTACCACTACAGAAGTTTCCACTACTTCAA
TCTCCATACAATACCAAACTTCATCAATGGTAACAATTAGCCAATATATGGGCAGTGGATCGCAAACGCG
TTTGCCATTAGGAAAGTTGGTCTTCGCCATCATGGCAGTTGCTTGCAATGTAATTTTCAGTTAATAAATC
CTGAGACCAGACCAATAAAAAACGCCCGGCGGCAACCGAGCGTTCTGAACAAATCCAGATGGAGTTCTGA
GGTCATTACTGGATCTATCAACAGGAGTCCAAGCGAGCTCGATATCAAATTACGCCCCGCCCTGCCACTC
ATCGCAGTACTGTTGTAATTCATTAAGCATTCTGCCGACATGGAAGCCATCACAAACGGCATGATGAACC
TGAATCGCCAGCGGCATCAGCACCTTGTCGCCTTGCGTATAATATTTGCCCATGGTGAAAACGGGGGCGA
AGAAGTTGTCCATATTGGCCACGTTTAAATCAAAACTGGTGAAACTCACCCAGGGATTGGCTGAAACGAA
AAACATATTCTCAATAAACCCTTTAGGGAAATAGGCCAGGTTTTCACCGTAACACGCCACATCTTGCGAA
TATATGTGTAGAAACTGCCGGAAATCGTCGTGGTATTCACTCCAGAGCGATGAAAACGTTTCAGTTTGCT
CATGGAAAACGGTGTAACAAGGGTGAACACTATCCCATATCACCAGCTCACCGTCTTTCATTGCCATACG
AAATTCCGGATGAGCATTCATCAGGCGGGCAAGAATGTGAATAAAGGCCGGATAAAACTTGTGCTTATTT
TTCTTTACGGTCTTTAAAAAGGCCGTAATATCCAGCTGAACGGTCTGGTTATAGGTACATTGAGCAACTG
ACTGAAATGCCTCAAAATGTTCTTTACGATGCCATTGGGATATATCAACGGTGGTATATCCAGTGATTTT
TTTCTCCATTTTAGCTTCCTTAGCTCCTGAAAATCTCGATAACTCAAAAAATACGCCCGGTAGTGATCTT
ATTTCATTATGGTGAAAGTTGGAACCTCTTACGTGCCCGATCAATCATGACCAAAATCCCTTAACGTGAG
TTTTCGTTCCACTGAGCGTCAGACCCCGTAGAAAAGATCAAAGGATCTTCTTGAGATCCTTTTTTTCTGC
GCGTAATCTGCTGCTTGCAAACAAAAAAACCACCGCTACCAGCGGTGGTTTGTTTGCCGGATCAAGAGCT
ACCAACTCTTTTTCCGAAGGTAACTGGCTTCAGCAGAGCGCAGATACCAAATACTGTTCTTCTAGTGTAG
CCGTAGTTAGGCCACCACTTCAAGAACTCTGTAGCACCGCCTACATACCTCGCTCTGCTAATCCTGTTAC
CAGTGGCTGCTGCCAGTGGCGATAAGTCGTGTCTTACCGGGTTGGACTCAAGACGATAGTTACCGGATAA
GGCGCAGCGGTCGGGCTGAACGGGGGGTTCGTGCACACAGCCCAGCTTGGAGCGAACGACCTACACCGAA
CTGAGATACCTACAGCGTGAGCTATGAGAAAGCGCCACGCTTCCCGAAGGGAGAAAGGCGGACAGGTATC
CGGTAAGCGGCAGGGTCGGAACAGGAGAGCGCACGAGGGAGCTTCCAGGGGGAAACGCCTGGTATCTTTA
TAGTCCTGTCGGGTTTCGCCACCTCTGACTTGAGCGTCGATTTTTGTGATGCTCGTCAGGGGGGCGGAGC
CTATGGAAAAACGCCAGCAACGCGGCCTTTTTACGGTTCCTGGCCTTTTGCTGGCCTTTTGCTCACATGT
TCTTTCCTGCGTTATCCCCTGATTCTGTGGATAACCGTAGTCGGTCTCATATGACATTATCTTTCGCTCA
TTTTACCTACCTGTTCACAATATTGTTGGGATTAACTAATATTGCCTTGGCATCTGATCCAGAAACGATT
CTAGTGACGATAACCAAGACAAACGATGCAAATGGGGTTGTTACAACTACAGTTTCACCCGCGCTAGTCT
CCACATCCACTATCGTTCAAGCTGGCACTACGACATTGTATACGACTTGGTGTCCATTGACGGTATCCAC
TTCATCTGCTGCCGAAATAAGTCCTTCAATATCGTACGCTACTACCCTATCCAGATTTAGTACTTTGACA
TTATCTACAGAAGTCTGCTCCCATGAGGCATGTCCTTCGTCATCGACGTTGCCAACCACCACCTTATCTG
TGACTTCCAAGTTCACTTCATATATTTGCCCTACTTGTCACACAACCGCTATCAGCTCATTATCCGAAGT
AGGAACTACAACCGTGGTATCATCCAGCGCCATTGAACCATCAAGTGCCTCTATAATCTCACCTGTCACC
TCTACACTTTCGAGTACAACATCGTCCAATCCAACTACTACCTCCCTAAGTTCGACATCTACATCTCCAA
GCTCTACATCTACATCTCCAAGCTCTACATCTACCTCATCAAGTTCGACATCTACCTCATCAAGTTCGAC
ATCTACCTCATCAAGTTCGACATCTACATCTCCAAGTTCGACATCCACATCTTCAAGTTTGACATCCACA
TCTTCAAGTTCTACATCTACATCCCAAAGTTCTACATCTACCTCATCAAGTTCGACATCTACATCTCCAA
GCTCTACATCTACCTCATCAAGTTCAACATCTACATCTCCAAGTTCTAAATCTACTTCTGCAAGCTCCAC
TTCCACTTCTTCATATTCAACATCTACATCCCCAAGTTTGACTTCTTCATCTCCAACTTTGGCTTCCACT
TCTCCAAGTTCAACATCTATTAGCTCTACTTTTACTGATTCAACTTCATCCCTTGGCTCCTCTATAGCAT
CTTCATCAACGTCTGTGTCATTATACAGCCCATCCACACCTGTTTACTCCGTCCCTTCGACTTCGTCAAA
TGTTGCAACTCCTTCTATGACTTCTTCAACTGTTGAAACAACTGTTAGTTCACAAAGTTCGTCT
